>Addgene plasmid #12344 | pBD-0010 | addgene partial sequence | sequence record 18889 | VCP-1 5'-agctgccactgagacatcct-3'
GCTGCGATGGTGTAGCCTCCTCGGGGAATCTTGTTGTATGGGCCTCCTGGGACAGGGAAGACCCTGATTG
CTCGAGCTGTGGCAAATGAAACTGGAGCCTTCTTCTTTCTGATCAATGGTCCTGAAATCATGAGCAAATT
GGCTGGTGAGTCTGAGAGCAACCTTCGTAAAGCCTTTGAGGAAGCTGAAAAGAATGCTCCTGCTATCATC
TTCATCGATCAGCTTGATGCCATTGCACCCAAAAGAGAGAAAACTCATGGGGAAGTGGAGCGTCGCATCG
TGTCTCAGTTGTTGACCCTCATGGATGGCCTAAAGCAGAGAGCACATGTGATAGTTATGGCAGCAACCAA
TAGACCCAACAGCATTGACCCAGCCCTACGGCGATTTGGTCGCTTTGACAGAGAGGTAGATATTGGAATA
CCTGATGCTACAGGACGTTTGGAGATTCTTCAGATCCATACCAAGAACATGAAACTGGCAGATGATGTGG
ACTTGGAACAGGTAGCCAATGAGACTCATGGTCATGTTGGTGCTGATTTGGCAGCCCTATGTTCAGAGGC
TGCTCTGCAGGCCATCCGGAAAAAAATGGACCTCATTGACCTAGAAGATGAGACCATTGATGCTGAGGTC
ATGAATTCCCTGGCAGTTACTTGGAATGACTNCCGGTGGNCTTTGAGTCAAANCAACCCATCAGCACTTC
GGGAAACTGTCGGTAGAGGTGCCACAGTANCNTGGNAAAAATATTGGAGGCCTGGANGATGTC
