[The description below was written by a language model from this plasmid's Addgene catalogue record.]
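Description:
pBD-0010 is a bacterial expression plasmid built on the pET-28a backbone (about 5.4 kb without insert) that carries a roughly 2.4 kb insert encoding mouse VCP, also known as p97, with an E305Q point mutation. The plasmid is selected with kanamycin and is listed as high copy, with a standard cloning strain recorded for propagation. The coding sequence was inserted by restriction cloning between the NdeI and BamHI sites, although the record does not say whether these sites remain intact. This placement puts the open reading frame in frame with the backbone-encoded N-terminal His6 tag. No feature table is provided, so the regulatory elements are not itemised. pET-28a vectors normally drive expression from a T7 promoter under lac operator control, which requires a host supplying T7 RNA polymerase, and the listing of a T7 primer for 5′ sequencing fits this arrangement.

VCP/p97 is a hexameric AAA+ ATPase with two ATPase domains. By general knowledge, glutamate 305 lies in the Walker B motif of the first (D1) domain, and a glutamate-to-glutamine change at such positions typically permits nucleotide binding while impairing hydrolysis. The record itself states only the mutation, not its functional consequence. The His6 tag allows purification of the recombinant protein by immobilised metal affinity chromatography. The associated study concerns p97/VCP residues needed for its activity in endoplasmic-reticulum-associated degradation, so the construct is most plausibly used to produce mutant protein for biochemical or structural comparison with wild-type p97. Part of the plasmid was derived from an earlier construct made in another laboratory.
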