Addgene plasmid #12344: pBD-0010
Depositing lab: Axel Brunger. Depositing organization: Stanford University. Publication: Central pore residues mediate the p97/VCP activity required for ERAD. DeLaBarre B, Christianson JC, Kopito RR, Brunger AT. Mol Cell. 2006 May 19. 22(4):451-62. 10.1016/j.molcel.2006.03.036 PubMed 16713576.
Backbone
  Vector backbone: pET-28a
  Backbone size w/o insert (bp): 5400
  Vector type: Bacterial Expression
Growth in bacteria
  Bacterial resistance: Kanamycin, 50 μg/mL
  Growth temperature: 37°C
  Growth strain: DH5alpha
  Copy number: High Copy
Gene/Insert
  Gene/Insert name: VCP E305Q (alt name: p97)
  Species: M. musculus (mouse)
  Insert size (bp): 2400
  Mutation: E305Q
  Entrez Gene: Vcp
  Tag / fusion protein: His6 (N terminal on backbone)
  Cloning method: Restriction Enzyme; 5′ cloning site NdeI (unknown if destroyed); 3′ cloning site BamH1 (unknown if destroyed)
  Sequencing primers: 5′ T7
Resource information
  A portion of this plasmid was derived from a plasmid made by: Graham Warren at Yale, circa 2000
Terms and licenses: Academic/Nonprofit Terms; Industry Terms: Not Available to Industry
How to cite: pBD-0010 was a gift from Axel Brunger (Addgene plasmid # 12344 ; http://n2t.net/addgene:12344 ; RRID:Addgene_12344)
